Addgene plasmid #12961: pGEX-4T3-RhoA-Q63L
Depositing lab: Gary Bokoch. Depositing organization: Scripps California (The Scripps Research Institute).
Backbone
  Vector backbone: pGEX-4T3
  Backbone size w/o insert (bp): 4900
  Vector type: Bacterial Expression
Growth in bacteria
  Bacterial resistance: Ampicillin, 100 μg/mL
  Growth temperature: 37°C
  Growth strain: DH5alpha
  Copy number: High Copy
Gene/Insert
  Gene/Insert name: RhoA constitutively active (alt name: RhoA)
  Species: H. sapiens (human)
  Insert size (bp): 582
  Mutation: Q63L Constitutively active
  GenBank ID: L25080
  Entrez Gene: RHOA (a.k.a. ARH12, ARHA, EDFAOB, RHO12, RHOH12)
  Tag / fusion protein: GST (N terminal on backbone)
  Cloning method: Restriction Enzyme; 5′ cloning site BamHI (not destroyed); 3′ cloning site BamHI (not destroyed)
  Sequencing primers: 5′ pGEX 5'; 3′ pGEX 3'
Terms and licenses: Academic/Nonprofit Terms; Industry Terms: Not Available to Industry
How to cite: pGEX-4T3-RhoA-Q63L was a gift from Gary Bokoch (Addgene plasmid # 12961 ; http://n2t.net/addgene:12961 ; RRID:Addgene_12961)
