[The description below was written by a language model from this plasmid's Addgene catalogue record.]
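Description:
pGEX-4T3-RhoA-Q63L is a bacterial expression plasmid built on the pGEX-4T3 backbone (about 4.9 kb without insert) for producing a glutathione S-transferase fusion of human RhoA in E. coli. It is maintained as a high-copy plasmid under ampicillin selection. The record lists no feature table, so the promoter, origin of replication and other backbone elements are not explicitly stated. Vectors of the pGEX-4T series generally use an IPTG-inducible tac promoter with a plasmid-borne lacI repressor, and place a thrombin cleavage site between GST and the cloning site, which allows the tag to be removed after purification.

The insert is a 582 bp human RHOA coding sequence carrying the Q63L substitution, cloned into the BamHI site at both ends, with both sites retained. Because a single enzyme was used, the cloning itself was non-directional. GST is supplied by the backbone and sits at the N-terminus of the fusion. RhoA is a small GTPase of the Rho family that regulates actin cytoskeleton organisation and related signalling, and the record describes the Q63L mutant as constitutively active. Substitution at this catalytic glutamine is generally understood to impair GTP hydrolysis and so hold the protein in its GTP-bound, active state.

The record does not state a specific purpose. A construct of this type is typically used to express and affinity-purify active RhoA on glutathione resin, for example for in vitro binding or pull-down assays with effector proteins, biochemical studies of GTPase regulation, or as an active-state control alongside wild-type or dominant-negative RhoA.
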