>Addgene plasmid #12961 | pGEX-4T3-RhoA-Q63L | addgene partial sequence | sequence record 19394 | 12961 with pGEX5'
GGTTCCGCGTGGATCCATGGAGTATGATGTTCCTGATTATGCTCATATGGCTGCCATCCGGAAGAAACTG
GTGATTGTTGGTGATGGAGCCTGTGGAAAGACATGCTTGCTCATAGTCTTCAGCAAGGACCAGTTCCCAG
AGGTGTATGTGCCCACAGTGTTTGAGAACTATGTGGCAGATATCGAGGTGGATGGAAAGCAGGTAGAGTT
GGCTTTGTGGGACACAGCTGGGCTGGAAGATTATGATCGCCTGAGGCCCCTCTCCTACCCAGATACCGAT
GTTATACTGATGTGTTTTTCCATCGACAGCCCTGATAGTTTAGAAAACATCCCAGAAAAGTGGACCCCAG
AAGTCAAGCATTTCTGTCCCAACGTGCCCATCATCCTGGTTGGGAATAAGAAGGATCTTCGGAATGATGA
GCACACAAGGCGGGAGCTAGCCAAGATGAAGCAGGAGCCGGTGAAACCTGAAGAAGGCAGAGATATGGCA
AACAGGATTGGCGCTTTTGGGTACATGGAGTGTTCAGCAAAGACCAAAGATGGAGTGAGAGAGGTTTTTG
AAATGGCTACGAGAGCTGCTCTGCAAGCTAGACGTGGGAAGAAAAAATCTGGTTGCCTTGTCTTGTGAGC
GGCCGCAAGCTTGCATGCCTGCAGGTCGACTCTAGAGGATCCCCGAATTCCCGGGTCGACTCGAGCGGCC
GCATCGTGACTGACTGACGATCTGCCT
